Addgene plasmid #125433: Lenti-(BB)-hPGK-KRAB-dCas9-P2A-BlastR PHF21A-TSS-guide2
Purpose: CRISPR-mediated repression of PHF21A. KRAB domain and Catalytically inactive Cas9 from S. pyogenes with 2A-BlastR under the hPGK promoter.
Depositing lab: Jorge Ferrer. Depositing organization: Imperial College London. Publication: Human pancreatic islet three-dimensional chromatin architecture provides insights into the genetics of type 2 diabetes. Miguel-Escalada I, Bonas-Guarch S, Cebola I, Ponsa-Cobas J, Mendieta-Esteban J, Atla G, Javierre BM, Rolando DMY, Farabella I, Morgan CC, Garcia-Hurtado J, Beucher A, Moran I, Pasquali L, Ramos-Rodriguez M, Appel EVR, Linneberg A, Gjesing AP, Witte DR, Pedersen O, Grarup N, Ravassard P, Torrents D, Mercader JM, Piemonti L, Berney T, de Koning EJP, Kerr-Conte J, Pattou F, Fedko IO, Groop L, Prokopenko I, Hansen T, Marti-Renom MA, Fraser P, Ferrer J. Nat Genet. 2019 Jun 28. pii: 10.1038/s41588-019-0457-0. doi: 10.1038/s41588-019-0457-0. PubMed 31253982.
Backbone
  Vector backbone: Lenti-(BB)-hPGK-KRAB-dCas9-P2A-BlastR
  Backbone manufacturer: Jorge Ferrer (Addgene #118155)
  Vector type: Mammalian Expression, Lentiviral, CRISPR
  Selectable markers: Blasticidin
Growth in bacteria
  Bacterial resistance: Ampicillin, 100 μg/mL
  Growth temperature: 37°C
  Growth strain: Stbl3
  Copy number: High Copy
Gene/Insert
  Gene/Insert name: KRAB-dCas9-2A-BlastR
  gRNA/shRNA sequence: GGCCGGGTGGTGAATGGGC
  Species: H. sapiens (human)
  Promoter: hPGK and U6
  Tag / fusion protein: HA (C terminal on backbone)
  Cloning method: Restriction Enzyme; 5′ cloning site Unknown (destroyed during cloning); 3′ cloning site Unknown (destroyed during cloning)
  Sequencing primers: 5′ GATCCGCCACCATGGATGC
Terms and licenses: Academic/Nonprofit Terms; Industry Terms: Not Available to Industry
How to cite: Lenti-(BB)-hPGK-KRAB-dCas9-P2A-BlastR PHF21A-TSS-guide2 was a gift from Jorge Ferrer (Addgene plasmid # 125433 ; http://n2t.net/addgene:125433 ; RRID:Addgene_125433)
