[The description below was written by a language model from this plasmid's Addgene catalogue record and pLannotate feature annotations shown in this document.]
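Description:
Lenti-(BB)-hPGK-KRAB-dCas9-P2A-BlastR PHF21A-TSS-guide2 is an all-in-one, self-inactivating HIV-1-based lentiviral CRISPR interference plasmid of about 13.4 kb, built to repress the human PHF21A gene. It derives from the empty Lenti-(BB)-hPGK-KRAB-dCas9-P2A-BlastR backbone, into which a guide directed at the PHF21A transcription start site was inserted by restriction cloning that destroyed the cloning sites. In bacteria it is maintained through a high-copy ColE1/pUC-type origin with ampicillin resistance. The backbone also carries an f1 origin and an SV40/EM7-driven bleomycin/Zeocin resistance cassette lying outside the LTRs.

The transfer cassette begins with a CMV enhancer/promoter fused to a truncated 5' LTR, which drives genomic RNA production in packaging cells. This is followed by the Ψ packaging signal, a gag fragment, the RRE and the cPPT/CTS. A human U6 Pol III promoter then expresses the PHF21A guide fused to the S. pyogenes gRNA scaffold; the circular map is numbered so that the scaffold sits at the start of the record and U6 at its end. Downstream, the hPGK promoter drives a single open reading frame encoding the ZNF10 KRAB repression domain fused to Cas9, which the catalogue describes as catalytically inactive although the automated annotation simply labels it Cas9. This is linked through a P2A peptide to blasticidin S deaminase, so that transduced mammalian cells can be selected with blasticidin. The catalogue also lists a C-terminal HA tag, which is not annotated in the feature table. A WPRE enhances transcript expression, and the ΔU3 3' LTR and bGH polyadenylation signal close the unit. The guide recruits KRAB-dCas9 to the PHF21A promoter region to silence transcription without cutting DNA.
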