Features (pLannotate 1.2.2; 34 found; start..end, strand, type, name):
      1..76      +  misc_RNA       gRNA scaffold: guide RNA scaffold for the Streptococcus pyogenes CRISPR/Cas9 system
    107..617     +  promoter       hPGK promoter: human phosphoglycerate kinase 1 promoter
    666..851     +  CDS            KRAB: Krüppel-associated box (KRAB) transcriptional repression domain from the human zinc finger protein ZNF10 (Margolin et al., 1994)
    873..4976    +  CDS            Cas9: Cas9 (Csn1) endonuclease from the Streptococcus pyogenes Type II CRISPR/Cas system generates RNA-guided double strand breaks in DNA
   5175..5573    +  CDS            BSD: blasticidin S deaminase; Aspergillus terreus BSD; confers resistance to blasticidin
   5574..5595    +  misc_feature   MCS (fragment): pBluescript multiple cloning site
   5598..6186    +  misc_feature   WPRE: woodchuck hepatitis virus posttranscriptional regulatory element
   6237..6256    +  misc_feature   cPPT/CTS (fragment): central polypurine tract and central termination sequence of HIV-1
   6258..6491    +  LTR            3' LTR (ΔU3): self-inactivating 3' long terminal repeat (LTR) from HIV-1
   6523..6747    +  polyA_signal   bGH poly(A) signal: bovine growth hormone polyadenylation signal
   6751..6772    +  promoter       SV40 promoter (fragment): SV40 enhancer and early promoter
   6793..7221    +  rep_origin     f1 ori (sequence partly withheld): f1 bacteriophage origin of replication; arrow indicates direction of (+) strand synthesis
   7235..7564    +  promoter       SV40 promoter: SV40 enhancer and early promoter
   7612..7659    +  promoter       EM7 promoter: synthetic bacterial promoter&nbsp
   7678..8052    +  CDS            BleoR: antibiotic-binding protein; Sh ble from Streptoalloteichus hindustanus; confers resistance to bleomycin, phleomycin, and Zeocin™
   8062..8187    +  CDS            ble (fragment): BLE_KLEPN - Experimental evidence at protein level: Swiss-Prot protein existence level 1. Binding protein with a strong affinity to the bleomycin family of antibiotics. Binds to CL990; an antimitotic-antibiotic compound. From Klebsiella pneumoniae.
   8182..8303    +  polyA_signal   SV40 poly(A) signal: SV40 polyadenylation signal
   8374..8396    -  protein_bind   lac operator (fragment): The lac repressor binds to the lac operator to inhibit transcription in E. coli. This inhibition can be relieved by adding lactose or isopropyl-β-D-thiogalactopyranoside (IPTG). lac repressor encoded by lacI
   8400..8430    -  promoter       lac promoter: promoter for the E. coli lac operon
   8445..8466    -  protein_bind   CAP binding site: CAP binding activates transcription in the presence of cAMP. E. coli catabolite activator protein
   8479..8571    -  CDS            lacI (fragment): lac repressor; lacI; The lac repressor binds to the lac operator to inhibit transcription in E. coli. This inhibition can be relieved by adding lactose or isopropyl-β-D-thiogalactopyranoside (IPTG).
   8754..9342    -  rep_origin     ori: high-copy-number ColE1/pMB1/pBR322/pUC origin of replication
   9513..10373   -  CDS            AmpR: β-lactamase; bla; confers resistance to ampicillin, carbenicillin, and related antibiotics
  10374..10478   -  promoter       AmpR promoter: bla
  10537..10589   -  misc_feature   bom (fragment): basis of mobility region from pBR322
  10744..11123   +  enhancer       CMV enhancer: human cytomegalovirus immediate early enhancer
  11124..11323   +  promoter       CMV promoter: human cytomegalovirus (CMV) immediate early promoter
  11341..11521   +  LTR            5' LTR (truncated): truncated 5' long terminal repeat (LTR) from HIV-1
  11568..11693   +  misc_feature   HIV-1 Ψ: packaging signal of human immunodeficiency virus type 1
  11677..12040   +  CDS            HIV-1 gag (fragment): gag protein from human immunodeficiency virus 1; gag
  12186..12419   +  misc_feature   RRE: The Rev response element (RRE) of HIV-1 allows for Rev-dependent mRNA export from the nucleus to the cytoplasm.
  12796..12896   +  CDS            Rev (fragment): human immunodeficiency virus 1 (HIV-1) Rev protein; rev; enhances nuclear export of unspliced and incompletely spliced viral mRNAs
  12946..13063   +  misc_feature   cPPT/CTS: central polypurine tract and central termination sequence of HIV-1
  13114..13354   +  promoter       U6 promoter: RNA polymerase III promoter for human U6 snRNA
>Addgene plasmid #125433 | Lenti-(BB)-hPGK-KRAB-dCas9-P2A-BlastR PHF21A-TSS-guide2 | addgene full sequence | sequence record 251272 | Addgene NGS Result
GTTTTAGAGCTAGAAATAGCAAGTTAAAATAAGGCTAGTCCGTTATCAACTTGAAAAAGTGGCACCGAGT
CGGTGCTTTTTTGAATTCGCTAGCTAGGTCTTGAAAGGGGTTGGGGTTGCGCCTTTTCCAAGGCAGCCCT
GGGTTTGCGCAGGGACGCGGCTGCTCTGGGCGTGGTTCCGGGAAACGCAGCGGCGCCGACCCTGGGTCTC
GCACATTCTTCACGTCCGTTCGCAGCGTCACCCGGATCTTCGCCGCTACCCTTGTGGGCCCCCCGGCGAC
GCTTCCTGCTCCGCCCCTAAGTCGGGAAGGTTCCTTGCGGTTCGCGGCGTGCCGGACGTGACAAACGGAA
GCCGCACGTCTCACTAGTACCCTCGCAGACGGACAGCGCCAGGGAGCAATGGCAGCGCGCCGACCGCGAT
GGGCTGTGGCCAATAGCGGCTGCTCAGCAGGGCGCGCCGAGAGCAGCGGCCGGGAAGGGGCGGTGCGGGA
GGCGGGGTGTGGGGCGGTAGTGTGGGCCCTGTTCCTGCCCGCGCGGTGTTCCGCATTCTGCAAGCCTCCG
GAGCGCACGTCGGCAGTCGGCTCCCTCGTTGACCGAATCACCGACCTCTCTCCCCAGGACCGGTGATCCG
CCACCATGGATGCTAAGTCACTAACTGCCTGGTCCCGGACACTGGTGACCTTCAAGGATGTATTTGTGGA
CTTCACCAGGGAGGAGTGGAAGCTGCTGGACACTGCTCAGCAGATCGTGTACAGAAATGTGATGCTGGAG
AACTATAAGAACCTGGTTTCCTTGGGTTATCAGCTTACTAAGCCAGATGTGATCCTCCGGTTGGAGAAGG
GAGAAGAGCCCGGCGGTTCCGGCGGAGGGTCGATGGACAAGAAGTACAGCATCGGCCTGGCCATCGGCAC
CAACTCTGTCGGCTGGGCCGTGATCACCGACGAGTACAAGGTGCCCAGCAAGAAATTCAAGGTGCTGGGC
AACACCGACCGGCACAGCATCAAGAAGAACCTGATCGGCGCCCTGCTGTTCGACAGCGGAGAAACAGCCG
AGGCCACCCGGCTGAAGAGAACCGCCAGAAGAAGATACACCAGACGGAAGAACCGGATCTGCTATCTGCA
AGAGATCTTCAGCAACGAGATGGCCAAGGTGGACGACAGCTTCTTCCACAGACTGGAAGAGTCCTTCCTG
GTGGAAGAGGATAAGAAGCACGAGCGGCACCCCATCTTCGGCAACATCGTGGACGAGGTGGCCTACCACG
AGAAGTACCCCACCATCTACCACCTGAGAAAGAAACTGGTGGACAGCACCGACAAGGCCGACCTGCGGCT
GATCTATCTGGCCCTGGCCCACATGATCAAGTTCCGGGGCCACTTCCTGATCGAGGGCGACCTGAACCCC
GACAACAGCGACGTGGACAAGCTGTTCATCCAGCTGGTGCAGACCTACAACCAGCTGTTCGAGGAAAACC
CCATCAACGCCAGCGGCGTGGACGCCAAGGCCATCCTGTCTGCCAGACTGAGCAAGAGCAGACGGCTGGA
AAATCTGATCGCCCAGCTGCCCGGCGAGAAGAAGAATGGCCTGTTCGGCAACCTGATTGCCCTGAGCCTG
GGCCTGACCCCCAACTTCAAGAGCAACTTCGACCTGGCCGAGGATGCCAAACTGCAGCTGAGCAAGGACA
CCTACGACGACGACCTGGACAACCTGCTGGCCCAGATCGGCGACCAGTACGCCGACCTGTTTCTGGCCGC
CAAGAACCTGTCCGACGCCATCCTGCTGAGCGACATCCTGAGAGTGAACACCGAGATCACCAAGGCCCCC
CTGAGCGCCTCTATGATCAAGAGATACGACGAGCACCACCAGGACCTGACCCTGCTGAAAGCTCTCGTGC
GGCAGCAGCTGCCTGAGAAGTACAAAGAGATTTTCTTCGACCAGAGCAAGAACGGCTACGCCGGCTACAT
CGATGGCGGAGCCAGCCAGGAAGAGTTCTACAAGTTCATCAAGCCCATCCTGGAAAAGATGGACGGCACC
GAGGAACTGCTCGTGAAGCTGAACAGAGAGGACCTGCTGCGGAAGCAGCGGACCTTCGACAACGGCAGCA
TCCCCCACCAGATCCACCTGGGAGAGCTGCACGCCATTCTGCGGCGGCAGGAAGATTTTTACCCATTCCT
GAAGGACAACCGGGAAAAGATCGAGAAGATCCTGACCTTCCGCATCCCCTACTACGTGGGCCCTCTGGCC
AGGGGAAACAGCAGATTCGCCTGGATGACCAGAAAGAGCGAGGAAACCATCACCCCCTGGAACTTCGAGG
AAGTGGTGGACAAGGGCGCCAGCGCCCAGAGCTTCATCGAGCGGATGACCAACTTCGATAAGAACCTGCC
CAACGAGAAGGTGCTGCCCAAGCACAGCCTGCTGTACGAGTACTTCACCGTGTACAACGAGCTGACCAAA
GTGAAATACGTGACCGAGGGAATGAGAAAGCCCGCCTTCCTGAGCGGCGAGCAGAAAAAAGCCATCGTGG
ACCTGCTGTTCAAGACCAACCGGAAAGTGACCGTGAAGCAGCTGAAAGAGGACTACTTCAAGAAAATCGA
GTGCTTCGACTCCGTGGAAATCTCCGGCGTGGAAGATCGGTTCAACGCCTCCCTGGGCACATACCACGAT
CTGCTGAAAATTATCAAGGACAAGGACTTCCTGGACAATGAGGAAAACGAGGACATTCTGGAAGATATCG
TGCTGACCCTGACACTGTTTGAGGACAGAGAGATGATCGAGGAACGGCTGAAAACCTATGCCCACCTGTT
CGACGACAAAGTGATGAAGCAGCTGAAGCGGCGGAGATACACCGGCTGGGGCAGGCTGAGCCGGAAGCTG
ATCAACGGCATCCGGGACAAGCAGTCCGGCAAGACAATCCTGGATTTCCTGAAGTCCGACGGCTTCGCCA
ACAGAAACTTCATGCAGCTGATCCACGACGACAGCCTGACCTTTAAAGAGGACATCCAGAAAGCCCAGGT
GTCCGGCCAGGGCGATAGCCTGCACGAGCACATTGCCAATCTGGCCGGCAGCCCCGCCATTAAGAAGGGC
ATCCTGCAGACAGTGAAGGTGGTGGACGAGCTCGTGAAAGTGATGGGCCGGCACAAGCCCGAGAACATCG
TGATCGAAATGGCCAGAGAGAACCAGACCACCCAGAAGGGACAGAAGAACAGCCGCGAGAGAATGAAGCG
GATCGAAGAGGGCATCAAAGAGCTGGGCAGCCAGATCCTGAAAGAACACCCCGTGGAAAACACCCAGCTG
CAGAACGAGAAGCTGTACCTGTACTACCTGCAGAATGGGCGGGATATGTACGTGGACCAGGAACTGGACA
TCAACCGGCTGTCCGACTACGATGTGGACGCTATCGTGCCTCAGAGCTTTCTGAAGGACGACTCCATCGA
TAACAAAGTGCTGACTCGGAGCGACAAGAACCGGGGCAAGAGCGACAACGTGCCCTCCGAAGAGGTCGTG
AAGAAGATGAAGAACTACTGGCGCCAGCTGCTGAATGCCAAGCTGATTACCCAGAGGAAGTTCGACAATC
TGACCAAGGCCGAGAGAGGCGGCCTGAGCGAACTGGATAAGGCCGGCTTCATCAAGAGACAGCTGGTGGA
AACCCGGCAGATCACAAAGCACGTGGCACAGATCCTGGACTCCCGGATGAACACTAAGTACGACGAGAAC
GACAAACTGATCCGGGAAGTGAAAGTGATCACCCTGAAGTCCAAGCTGGTGTCCGATTTCCGGAAGGATT
TCCAGTTTTACAAAGTGCGCGAGATCAACAACTACCACCACGCCCACGACGCCTACCTGAACGCCGTCGT
GGGAACCGCCCTGATCAAAAAGTACCCTAAGCTGGAAAGCGAGTTCGTGTACGGCGACTACAAGGTGTAC
GACGTGCGGAAGATGATCGCCAAGAGCGAGCAGGAAATCGGCAAGGCTACCGCCAAGTACTTCTTCTACA
GCAACATCATGAACTTTTTCAAGACCGAGATTACCCTGGCCAACGGCGAGATCCGGAAGCGGCCTCTGAT
CGAGACAAACGGCGAAACAGGCGAGATCGTGTGGGATAAGGGCCGGGACTTTGCCACCGTGCGGAAAGTG
CTGTCTATGCCCCAAGTGAATATCGTGAAAAAGACCGAGGTGCAGACAGGCGGCTTCAGCAAAGAGTCTA
TCCTGCCCAAGAGGAACAGCGACAAGCTGATCGCCAGAAAGAAGGACTGGGACCCTAAGAAGTACGGCGG
CTTCGACAGCCCCACCGTGGCCTATTCTGTGCTGGTGGTGGCCAAAGTGGAAAAGGGCAAGTCCAAGAAA
CTGAAGAGTGTGAAAGAGCTGCTGGGGATCACCATCATGGAAAGAAGCAGCTTCGAGAAGAATCCCATCG
ACTTTCTGGAAGCCAAGGGCTACAAAGAAGTGAAAAAGGACCTGATCATCAAGCTGCCTAAGTACTCCCT
GTTCGAGCTGGAAAACGGCCGGAAGAGAATGCTGGCCTCTGCCGGCGAACTGCAGAAGGGAAACGAACTG
GCCCTGCCCTCCAAATATGTGAACTTCCTGTACCTGGCCAGCCACTATGAGAAGCTGAAGGGCTCCCCCG
AGGATAATGAGCAGAAACAGCTGTTTGTGGAACAGCACAAACACTACCTGGACGAGATCATCGAGCAGAT
CAGCGAGTTCTCCAAGAGAGTGATCCTGGCCGACGCTAATCTGGACAAGGTGCTGAGCGCCTACAACAAG
CACAGAGACAAGCCTATCAGAGAGCAGGCCGAGAATATCATCCACCTGTTTACCCTGACCAGTCTGGGAG
CCCCTGCCGCCTTCAAGTACTTTGACACCACCATCGACCGGAAGAGGTACACCAGCACCAAAGAGGTGCT
GGACGCCACCCTGATCCACCAGAGCATCACCGGCCTGTACGAGACACGGATCGACCTGTCTCAGCTGGGA
GGCGACGCCTATCCCTATGACGTGCCCGATTATGCCAGCCTGGGCAGCGGCTCCCCCAAGAAAAAACGCA
AGGTGGAAGATCCTAAGAAAAAGCGGAAAGTGGACGGCATTGGTAGTGGGAGCAACGGCAGCAGCGGGGA
TCCGGCCGCAACAAACTTCTCTCTGCTGAAACAAGCCGGAGATGTCGAAGAGAATCCTGGACCGATGGCC
AAGCCTTTGTCTCAAGAAGAATCCACCCTCATTGAAAGAGCAACGGCTACAATCAACAGCATCCCCATCT
CTGAAGACTACAGCGTCGCCAGCGCAGCTCTCTCTAGCGACGGCCGCATCTTCACTGGTGTCAATGTATA
TCATTTTACTGGGGGACCTTGTGCAGAACTCGTGGTGCTGGGCACTGCTGCTGCTGCGGCAGCTGGCAAC
CTGACTTGTATCGTCGCGATCGGAAATGAGAACAGGGGCATCTTGAGCCCCTGCGGACGGTGCCGACAGG
TGCTTCTCGATCTGCATCCTGGGATCAAAGCCATAGTGAAGGACAGTGATGGACAGCCGACGGCAGTTGG
GATTCGTGAATTGCTGCCCTCTGGTTATGTGTGGGAGGGCTAAGAATTCGATATCAAGCTTATCGGTAAT
CAACCTCTGGATTACAAAATTTGTGAAAGATTGACTGGTATTCTTAACTATGTTGCTCCTTTTACGCTAT
GTGGATACGCTGCTTTAATGCCTTTGTATCATGCTATTGCTTCCCGTATGGCTTTCATTTTCTCCTCCTT
GTATAAATCCTGGTTGCTGTCTCTTTATGAGGAGTTGTGGCCCGTTGTCAGGCAACGTGGCGTGGTGTGC
ACTGTGTTTGCTGACGCAACCCCCACTGGTTGGGGCATTGCCACCACCTGTCAGCTCCTTTCCGGGACTT
TCGCTTTCCCCCTCCCTATTGCCACGGCGGAACTCATCGCCGCCTGCCTTGCCCGCTGCTGGACAGGGGC
TCGGCTGTTGGGCACTGACAATTCCGTGGTGTTGTCGGGGAAATCATCGTCCTTTCCTTGGCTGCTCGCC
TGTGTTGCCACCTGGATTCTGCGCGGGACGTCCTTCTGCTACGTCCCTTCGGCCCTCAATCCAGCGGACC
TTCCTTCCCGCGGCCTGCTGCCGGCTCTGCGGCCTCTTCCGCGTCTTCGCCTTCGCCCTCAGACGAGTCG
GATCTCCCTTTGGGCCGCCTCCCCGCGTCGACTTTAAGACCAATGACTTACAAGGCAGCTGTAGATCTTA
GCCACTTTTTAAAAGAAAAGGGGGGACTGGAAGGGCTAATTCACTCCCAACGAAGACAAGATCTGCTTTT
TGCTTGTACTGGGTCTCTCTGGTTAGACCAGATCTGAGCCTGGGAGCTCTCTGGCTAACTAGGGAACCCA
CTGCTTAAGCCTCAATAAAGCTTGCCTTGAGTGCTTCAAGTAGTGTGTGCCCGTCTGTTGTGTGACTCTG
GTAACTAGAGATCCCTCAGACCCTTTTAGTCAGTGTGGAAAATCTCTAGCAGGGCCCGTTTAAACCCGCT
GATCAGCCTCGACTGTGCCTTCTAGTTGCCAGCCATCTGTTGTTTGCCCCTCCCCCGTGCCTTCCTTGAC
CCTGGAAGGTGCCACTCCCACTGTCCTTTCCTAATAAAATGAGGAAATTGCATCGCATTGTCTGAGTAGG
TGTCATTCTATTCTGGGGGGTGGGGTGGGGCAGGACAGCAAGGGGGAGGATTGGGAAGACAATAGCAGGC
ATGCTGGGGATGCGGTGGGCTCTATGGCTTCTGAGGCGGAAAGAACCAGCTGGGGCTCTAGGGGGTATCC
CC
[124 nt withheld, positions 6793-6916]
C
[91 nt withheld, positions 6918-7008]
A
[49 nt withheld, positions 7010-7058]
CCTTTGACGTTGGAGTCCACGTTCTTT
[37 nt withheld, positions 7086-7122]
ACCCTATCTCGGTCTATTCTTTTGATTTATAAGGGATTTTGCCGATTTCGGCCTATTGGTTAAAAAATGA
GCTGATTTAACAAAAATTTAACGCGAATTAATTCTGTGGAATGTGTGTCAGTTAGGGTGTGGAAAGTCCC
CAGGCTCCCCAGCAGGCAGAAGTATGCAAAGCATGCATCTCAATTAGTCAGCAACCAGGTGTGGAAAGTC
CCCAGGCTCCCCAGCAGGCAGAAGTATGCAAAGCATGCATCTCAATTAGTCAGCAACCATAGTCCCGCCC
CTAACTCCGCCCATCCCGCCCCTAACTCCGCCCAGTTCCGCCCATTCTCCGCCCCATGGCTGACTAATTT
TTTTTATTTATGCAGAGGCCGAGGCCGCCTCTGCCTCTGAGCTATTCCAGAAGTAGTGAGGAGGCTTTTT
TGGAGGCCTAGGCTTTTGCAAAAAGCTCCCGGGAGCTTGTATATCCATTTTCGGATCTGATCAGCACGTG
TTGACAATTAATCATCGGCATAGTATATCGGCATAGTATAATACGACAAGGTGAGGAACTAAACCATGGC
CAAGTTGACCAGTGCCGTTCCGGTGCTCACCGCGCGCGACGTCGCCGGAGCGGTCGAGTTCTGGACCGAC
CGGCTCGGGTTCTCCCGGGACTTCGTGGAGGACGACTTCGCCGGTGTGGTCCGGGACGACGTGACCCTGT
TCATCAGCGCGGTCCAGGACCAGGTGGTGCCGGACAACACCCTGGCCTGGGTGTGGGTGCGCGGCCTGGA
CGAGCTGTACGCCGAGTGGTCGGAGGTCGTGTCCACGAACTTCCGGGACGCCTCCGGGCCGGCCATGACC
GAGATCGGCGAGCAGCCGTGGGGGCGGGAGTTCGCCCTGCGCGACCCGGCCGGCAACTGCGTGCACTTCG
TGGCCGAGGAGCAGGACTGACACGTGCTACGAGATTTCGATTCCACCGCCGCCTTCTATGAAAGGTTGGG
CTTCGGAATCGTTTTCCGGGACGCCGGCTGGATGATCCTCCAGCGCGGGGATCTCATGCTGGAGTTCTTC
GCCCACCCCAACTTGTTTATTGCAGCTTATAATGGTTACAAATAAAGCAATAGCATCACAAATTTCACAA
ATAAAGCATTTTTTTCACTGCATTCTAGTTGTGGTTTGTCCAAACTCATCAATGTATCTTATCATGTCTG
TATACCGTCGACCTCTAGCTAGAGCTTGGCGTAATCATGGTCATAGCTGTTTCCTGTGTGAAATTGTTAT
CCGCTCACAATTCCACACAACATACGAGCCGGAAGCATAAAGTGTAAAGCCTGGGGTGCCTAATGAGTGA
GCTAACTCACATTAATTGCGTTGCGCTCACTGCCCGCTTTCCAGTCGGGAAACCTGTCGTGCCAGCTGCA
TTAATGAATCGGCCAACGCGCGGGGAGAGGCGGTTTGCGTATTGGGCGCTCTTCCGCTTCCTCGCTCACT
GACTCGCTGCGCTCGGTCGTTCGGCTGCGGCGAGCGGTATCAGCTCACTCAAAGGCGGTAATACGGTTAT
CCACAGAATCAGGGGATAACGCAGGAAAGAACATGTGAGCAAAAGGCCAGCAAAAGGCCAGGAACCGTAA
AAAGGCCGCGTTGCTGGCGTTTTTCCATAGGCTCCGCCCCCCTGACGAGCATCACAAAAATCGACGCTCA
AGTCAGAGGTGGCGAAACCCGACAGGACTATAAAGATACCAGGCGTTTCCCCCTGGAAGCTCCCTCGTGC
GCTCTCCTGTTCCGACCCTGCCGCTTACCGGATACCTGTCCGCCTTTCTCCCTTCGGGAAGCGTGGCGCT
TTCTCATAGCTCACGCTGTAGGTATCTCAGTTCGGTGTAGGTCGTTCGCTCCAAGCTGGGCTGTGTGCAC
GAACCCCCCGTTCAGCCCGACCGCTGCGCCTTATCCGGTAACTATCGTCTTGAGTCCAACCCGGTAAGAC
ACGACTTATCGCCACTGGCAGCAGCCACTGGTAACAGGATTAGCAGAGCGAGGTATGTAGGCGGTGCTAC
AGAGTTCTTGAAGTGGTGGCCTAACTACGGCTACACTAGAAGAACAGTATTTGGTATCTGCGCTCTGCTG
AAGCCAGTTACCTTCGGAAAAAGAGTTGGTAGCTCTTGATCCGGCAAACAAACCACCGCTGGTAGCGGTG
GTTTTTTTGTTTGCAAGCAGCAGATTACGCGCAGAAAAAAAGGATCTCAAGAAGATCCTTTGATCTTTTC
TACGGGGTCTGACGCTCAGTGGAACGAAAACTCACGTTAAGGGATTTTGGTCATGAGATTATCAAAAAGG
ATCTTCACCTAGATCCTTTTAAATTAAAAATGAAGTTTTAAATCAATCTAAAGTATATATGAGTAAACTT
GGTCTGACAGTTACCAATGCTTAATCAGTGAGGCACCTATCTCAGCGATCTGTCTATTTCGTTCATCCAT
AGTTGCCTGACTCCCCGTCGTGTAGATAACTACGATACGGGAGGGCTTACCATCTGGCCCCAGTGCTGCA
ATGATACCGCGAGACCCACGCTCACCGGCTCCAGATTTATCAGCAATAAACCAGCCAGCCGGAAGGGCCG
AGCGCAGAAGTGGTCCTGCAACTTTATCCGCCTCCATCCAGTCTATTAATTGTTGCCGGGAAGCTAGAGT
AAGTAGTTCGCCAGTTAATAGTTTGCGCAACGTTGTTGCCATTGCTACAGGCATCGTGGTGTCACGCTCG
TCGTTTGGTATGGCTTCATTCAGCTCCGGTTCCCAACGATCAAGGCGAGTTACATGATCCCCCATGTTGT
GCAAAAAAGCGGTTAGCTCCTTCGGTCCTCCGATCGTTGTCAGAAGTAAGTTGGCCGCAGTGTTATCACT
CATGGTTATGGCAGCACTGCATAATTCTCTTACTGTCATGCCATCCGTAAGATGCTTTTCTGTGACTGGT
GAGTACTCAACCAAGTCATTCTGAGAATAGTGTATGCGGCGACCGAGTTGCTCTTGCCCGGCGTCAATAC
GGGATAATACCGCGCCACATAGCAGAACTTTAAAAGTGCTCATCATTGGAAAACGTTCTTCGGGGCGAAA
ACTCTCAAGGATCTTACCGCTGTTGAGATCCAGTTCGATGTAACCCACTCGTGCACCCAACTGATCTTCA
GCATCTTTTACTTTCACCAGCGTTTCTGGGTGAGCAAAAACAGGAAGGCAAAATGCCGCAAAAAAGGGAA
TAAGGGCGACACGGAAATGTTGAATACTCATACTCTTCCTTTTTCAATATTATTGAAGCATTTATCAGGG
TTATTGTCTCATGAGCGGATACATATTTGAATGTATTTAGAAAAATAAACAAATAGGGGTTCCGCGCACA
TTTCCCCGAAAAGTGCCACCTGACGTCGACGGATCGGGAGATCTCCCGATCCCCTATGGTGCACTCTCAG
TACAATCTGCTCTGATGCCGCATAGTTAAGCCAGTATCTGCTCCCTGCTTGTGTGTTGGAGGTCGCTGAG
TAGTGCGCGAGCAAAATTTAAGCTACAACAAGGCAAGGCTTGACCGACAATTGCATGAAGAATCTGCTTA
GGGTTAGGCGTTTTGCGCTGCTTCGCGATGTACGGGCCAGATATACGCGTTGACATTGATTATTGACTAG
TTATTAATAGTAATCAATTACGGGGTCATTAGTTCATAGCCCATATATGGAGTTCCGCGTTACATAACTT
ACGGTAAATGGCCCGCCTGGCTGACCGCCCAACGACCCCCGCCCATTGACGTCAATAATGACGTATGTTC
CCATAGTAACGCCAATAGGGACTTTCCATTGACGTCAATGGGTGGAGTATTTACGGTAAACTGCCCACTT
GGCAGTACATCAAGTGTATCATATGCCAAGTACGCCCCCTATTGACGTCAATGACGGTAAATGGCCCGCC
TGGCATTATGCCCAGTACATGACCTTATGGGACTTTCCTACTTGGCAGTACATCTACGTATTAGTCATCG
CTATTACCATGGTGATGCGGTTTTGGCAGTACATCAATGGGCGTGGATAGCGGTTTGACTCACGGGGATT
TCCAAGTCTCCACCCCATTGACGTCAATGGGAGTTTGTTTTGGCACCAAAATCAACGGGACTTTCCAAAA
TGTCGTAACAACTCCGCCCCATTGACGCAAATGGGCGGTAGGCGTGTACGGTGGGAGGTCTATATAAGCA
GCGCGTTTTGCCTGTACTGGGTCTCTCTGGTTAGACCAGATCTGAGCCTGGGAGCTCTCTGGCTAACTAG
GGAACCCACTGCTTAAGCCTCAATAAAGCTTGCCTTGAGTGCTTCAAGTAGTGTGTGCCCGTCTGTTGTG
TGACTCTGGTAACTAGAGATCCCTCAGACCCTTTTAGTCAGTGTGGAAAATCTCTAGCAGTGGCGCCCGA
ACAGGGACTTGAAAGCGAAAGGGAAACCAGAGGAGCTCTCTCGACGCAGGACTCGGCTTGCTGAAGCGCG
CACGGCAAGAGGCGAGGGGCGGCGACTGGTGAGTACGCCAAAAATTTTGACTAGCGGAGGCTAGAAGGAG
AGAGATGGGTGCGAGAGCGTCAGTATTAAGCGGGGGAGAATTAGATCGCGATGGGAAAAAATTCGGTTAA
GGCCAGGGGGAAAGAAAAAATATAAATTAAAACATATAGTATGGGCAAGCAGGGAGCTAGAACGATTCGC
AGTTAATCCTGGCCTGTTAGAAACATCAGAAGGCTGTAGACAAATACTGGGACAGCTACAACCATCCCTT
CAGACAGGATCAGAAGAACTTAGATCATTATATAATACAGTAGCAACCCTCTATTGTGTGCATCAAAGGA
TAGAGATAAAAGACACCAAGGAAGCTTTAGACAAGATAGAGGAAGAGCAAAACAAAAGTAAGACCACCGC
ACAGCAAGCGGCCGCTGATCTTCAGACCTGGAGGAGGAGATATGAGGGACAATTGGAGAAGTGAATTATA
TAAATATAAAGTAGTAAAAATTGAACCATTAGGAGTAGCACCCACCAAGGCAAAGAGAAGAGTGGTGCAG
AGAGAAAAAAGAGCAGTGGGAATAGGAGCTTTGTTCCTTGGGTTCTTGGGAGCAGCAGGAAGCACTATGG
GCGCAGCGTCAATGACGCTGACGGTACAGGCCAGACAATTATTGTCTGGTATAGTGCAGCAGCAGAACAA
TTTGCTGAGGGCTATTGAGGCGCAACAGCATCTGTTGCAACTCACAGTCTGGGGCATCAAGCAGCTCCAG
GCAAGAATCCTGGCTGTGGAAAGATACCTAAAGGATCAACAGCTCCTGGGGATTTGGGGTTGCTCTGGAA
AACTCATTTGCACCACTGCTGTGCCTTGGAATGCTAGTTGGAGTAATAAATCTCTGGAACAGATTTGGAA
TCACACGACCTGGATGGAGTGGGACAGAGAAATTAACAATTACACAAGCTTAATACACTCCTTAATTGAA
GAATCGCAAAACCAGCAAGAAAAGAATGAACAAGAATTATTGGAATTAGATAAATGGGCAAGTTTGTGGA
ATTGGTTTAACATAACAAATTGGCTGTGGTATATAAAATTATTCATAATGATAGTAGGAGGCTTGGTAGG
TTTAAGAATAGTTTTTGCTGTACTTTCTATAGTGAATAGAGTTAGGCAGGGATATTCACCATTATCGTTT
CAGACCCACCTCCCAACCCCGAGGGGACCCGACAGGCCCGAAGGAATAGAAGAAGAAGGTGGAGAGAGAG
ACAGAGACAGATCCATTCGATTAGTGAACGGATCGGCACTGCGTGCGCCAATTCTGCAGACAAATGGCAG
TATTCATCCACAATTTTAAAAGAAAAGGGGGGATTGGGGGGTACAGTGCAGGGGAAAGAATAGTAGACAT
AATAGCAACAGACATACAAACTAAAGAATTACAAAAACAAATTACAAAAATTCAAAATTTTCGGGTTTAT
TACAGGGACAGCAGAGATCCAGTTTGGTTAATTAAGGTACCGAGGGCCTATTTCCCATGATTCCTTCATA
TTTGCATATACGATACAAGGCTGTTAGAGAGATAATTAGAATTAATTTGACTGTAAACACAAAGATATTA
GTACAAAATACGTGACGTAGAAAGTAATAATTTCTTGGGTAGTTTGCAGTTTTAAAATTATGTTTTAAAA
TGGACTATCATATGCTTACCGTAACTTGAAAGTATTTCGATTTCTTGGCTTTATATATCTTGTGGAAAGG
ACGAAACACCGGGCCGGGTGGTGAATGGGC
