>Addgene plasmid #125433 | Lenti-(BB)-hPGK-KRAB-dCas9-P2A-BlastR PHF21A-TSS-guide2 | depositor partial sequence | sequence record 240044 | Guide RNA, gRNA scaffold
NNNNNNNNNNANNCCGGGCCGGGTGGTGAATGGGCGTTTTAGAGCTAGAAATAGCAAGTTAAAATAAGGC
TAGTCCGTTATCAACTTGAAAAAGTGGCACCGAGTCGGTGCTTTTTTGAATTCGCTAGCTAGGTCTTGAA
AGGGGTTGGGGTTGCGCCTTTTCCAAGGCAGCCCTGGGTTTGCGCAGGGACGCGGCTGCTCTGGGCGTGG
TTCCGGGAAACGCAGCGGCGCCGACCCTGGGTCTCGCACATTCTTCACGTCCGTTCGCAGCGTCACCCGG
ATCTTCGCCGCTACCCTTGTGGNCCCCCCGGCGACGCTTCCTGCTCCGCCCCTAAGTCGGGAAGGTTCCN
NGCGGNTCGCGNNGNGCCGGACGTGANNANNGNANNCCGNACNNNNNNNNANNNANNNTNGNAGACGGAN
NGNNNNNAGGNANNAATGGCAGCGCGCCNANNGNNNGGNNCTGTGNNCNATANCNGNNGCNCNNNANNNN
NNGNNNAGAGNANNGGNNGG
